Addgene plasmid #87660: pNCMV HPV8 E6 K142A
Purpose: Flag/HA tagged HPV8 E6 K142A
Depositing lab: Karl Munger. Depositing organization: Tufts University. Publication: Cutaneous HPV8 and MmuPV1 E6 Proteins Target the NOTCH and TGF-beta Tumor Suppressors to Inhibit Differentiation and Sustain Keratinocyte Proliferation. Meyers JM, Uberoi A, Grace M, Lambert PF, Munger K. PLoS Pathog. 2017 Jan 20;13(1):e1006171. doi: 10.1371/journal.ppat.1006171. PPATHOGENS-D-16-02140 PubMed 28107544.
Backbone
  Vector backbone: CMV Bam neo
  Backbone size w/o insert (bp): 6550
  Total vector size (bp): 7100
  Modifications to backbone: Flag/HA containing added at BamHI site
  Vector type: Mammalian Expression
  Selectable markers: Neomycin (select with G418)
Growth in bacteria
  Bacterial resistance: Ampicillin, 100 μg/mL
  Growth temperature: 37°C
  Growth strain: DH5alpha
  Copy number: High Copy
Gene/Insert
  Gene/Insert name: HPV 8E6
  Species: HPV
  Insert size (bp): 542
  Mutation: K142A
  GenBank ID: M12737.1
  Promoter: CMV
  Tag / fusion protein: Flag (N terminal on backbone); HA (N terminal on backbone)
  Cloning method: Restriction Enzyme; 5′ cloning site BamHI (not destroyed); 3′ cloning site BamHI (destroyed during cloning)
  Sequencing primers: 5′ Bglobin intron F
Resource information
  A portion of this plasmid was derived from a plasmid made by: The 8E6 template was given to us by Harold Pfister who originally cloned the HPV8 genome. (J. Virology 1986, Pfister H. et al.)
Terms and licenses: Academic/Nonprofit Terms; Industry Terms: Not Available to Industry
How to cite: pNCMV HPV8 E6 K142A was a gift from Karl Munger (Addgene plasmid # 87660 ; http://n2t.net/addgene:87660 ; RRID:Addgene_87660)
