[The description below was written by a language model from this plasmid's Addgene catalogue record and pLannotate feature annotations shown in this document.]
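Description:
pNCMV HPV8 E6 K142A is a mammalian expression plasmid built on the CMV Bam neo backbone, modified by insertion of a Flag/HA tag cassette at the BamHI cloning site. It carries the E6 open reading frame of the cutaneous human papillomavirus type 8 with a lysine-to-alanine substitution at residue 142, fused at its N terminus to Flag and HA epitopes supplied by the backbone. The annotation tool labels the E6 coding region by similarity to the related HPV5 E6 protein, but the catalogue entry identifies it as HPV8 E6. In bacteria the plasmid replicates from a high-copy ColE1/pUC-type origin and is selected with ampicillin through the β-lactamase gene. Short fragments of lac, rop, bom and Tn5 transposase sequence are non-functional remnants of the vector's construction history.

Expression of the tagged E6 mutant is driven by the human cytomegalovirus immediate early enhancer and promoter, followed by a rabbit β-globin intron that sits upstream of the tag and coding sequence and generally improves transcript processing and expression. Downstream, a short β-globin exon fragment and the rabbit β-globin polyadenylation signal terminate the transcript. A separate cassette, with the HSV thymidine kinase promoter driving the neomycin phosphotransferase gene and ending in the HSV TK polyadenylation signal, allows G418 selection of stably transfected cells.

The dual epitope tag suits detection by immunoblotting and affinity purification of E6-associated host proteins. The associated publication concerns how cutaneous papillomavirus E6 proteins target the NOTCH and TGF-β tumour suppressor pathways in keratinocytes, so this point mutant was presumably used for comparison with wild-type HPV8 E6, although the record does not state the functional consequence of K142A.
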