Features (pLannotate 1.2.2; 24 found; start..end, strand, type, name):
      4..24      +  CDS            FLAG (fragment): FLAG® epitope tag, followed by an enterokinase cleavage site
     37..63      +  CDS            3xHA (fragment): three tandem HA epitope tags
     70..537     +  CDS            E6: VE6_HPV05 - Experimental evidence at protein level: Swiss-Prot protein existence level 1. Plays a major role in the induction and maintenance of cellular transformation. E6 associates with host UBE3A/E6-AP ubiquitin- protein ligase and modulates its activity. Protects host keratinocytes from apoptosis by mediating the degradation of host BAK1. May also inhibit host immune response. From Human papillomavirus 5.
    553..630     +  CDS            HBB (fragment): HBB_PONPY - Experimental evidence at transcript level: Swiss-Prot protein existence level 2. Involved in oxygen transport from the lung to the various peripheral tissues. From Pongo pygmaeus (Bornean orangutan).
    701..756     +  polyA_signal   β-globin poly(A) signal: rabbit β-globin polyadenylation signal (Gil and Proudfoot, 1987)
   1138..1154    -  protein_bind   lac operator: The lac repressor binds to the lac operator to inhibit transcription in E. coli. This inhibition can be relieved by adding lactose or isopropyl-β-D-thiogalactopyranoside (IPTG). lac repressor encoded by lacI
   1162..1192    -  promoter       lac promoter: promoter for the E. coli lac operon
   1207..1228    -  protein_bind   CAP binding site: CAP binding activates transcription in the presence of cAMP. E. coli catabolite activator protein
   1241..1333    -  CDS            lacI (fragment): lac repressor; lacI; The lac repressor binds to the lac operator to inhibit transcription in E. coli. This inhibition can be relieved by adding lactose or isopropyl-β-D-thiogalactopyranoside (IPTG).
   1516..2104    -  rep_origin     ori: high-copy-number ColE1/pMB1/pBR322/pUC origin of replication
   2275..3135    -  CDS            AmpR: β-lactamase; bla; confers resistance to ampicillin, carbenicillin, and related antibiotics
   3136..3240    -  promoter       AmpR promoter: bla
   3335..3370    +  CDS            rop (fragment): Rop protein, which maintains plasmids at low copy number; rop
   3472..3571    +  misc_feature   bom (fragment): basis of mobility region from pBR322
   3577..3731    -  CDS            lacZα (fragment): LacZα fragment of β-galactosidase; lacZ fragment
   3735..4058    +  CDS            tnpA (fragment): TN5P_ECOLX - Also known as tnp. Experimental evidence at protein level: Swiss-Prot protein existence level 1. Mediates transposition of transposon Tn5 by a 'cut and paste' mechanism. First, the monomeric transposase binds the 19 bp inverted DNA repeats flanking the transposon. Then, dimerization of the DNA- bound transposase creates a synaptic DNA complex. After nicking of the first DNA strand, excision of the transposon proceeds through a series of intermediates. The transposase then mediates the insertion of the transposon at a new site by strand transfer. The activity of the wild- type tran
   4141..4286    +  promoter       HSV TK promoter: herpes simplex virus thymidine kinase promoter
   4343..5134    +  CDS            neo: KKA2_KLEPN - Also known as kan, nptII. Experimental evidence at protein level: Swiss-Prot protein existence level 1. Resistance to kanamycin, neomycin, paromomycin, ribostamycin, butirosin and gentamicin B. From Klebsiella pneumoniae.
   5158..5313    +  CDS            ble (fragment): BLE_KLEPN - Experimental evidence at protein level: Swiss-Prot protein existence level 1. Binding protein with a strong affinity to the bleomycin family of antibiotics. Binds to CL990; an antimitotic-antibiotic compound. From Klebsiella pneumoniae.
   5375..5422    +  polyA_signal   HSV TK poly(A) signal: herpes simplex virus thymidine kinase polyadenylation signal (Cole and Stacy, 1985)
   5513..5529    -  polyA_signal   bGH poly(A) signal (fragment): bovine growth hormone polyadenylation signal
   5715..6094    +  enhancer       CMV enhancer: human cytomegalovirus immediate early enhancer
   6095..6298    +  promoter       CMV promoter: human cytomegalovirus (CMV) immediate early promoter
   6410..6982    +  intron         β-globin intron: intron from rabbit β-globin gene
>Addgene plasmid #87660 | pNCMV HPV8 E6 K142A | addgene full sequence | sequence record 173645 | Addgene NGS Result
GACTACAAGGATGACGATGACAAGCTCGATGGAGGATACCCATACGATGTTCCAGATTACGCTGATATCG
GATCCGACGGGCAGGACAAGGCTTCATATTTAGACACTAATAAGGACGAGCTACCCTCTACTATTAAAGA
GTTAGCTGCGGCTTTAGGTATTCCATTGCAGGACTGTTTAGTACCGTGCAACTTTTGTGGTAACTTTTTG
GATTTCTTAGAACTGTGTGAGTTTGACAAAAAGAGACTGTGCCTAATTTGGAAAAATTACGTTGTTACTG
CGTGTTGTCGTTGTTGTTGTGTAGCAACCGCAACGTTTGAATTTAATGAATATTATGAGCAAACTGTGCT
AGGCAGAGATATTGAATTAGCTACAGGACGTTCAATTTTTGAGATAGACGTTAGGTGTCAAAACTGCTTG
TCATTTTTGGATATCATAGAGAAATTAGATTGCTGTGGGAGAGGCCGTCCCTTTCATAAAGTTAGAGGAG
GCTGGGCAGGAGTTTGCAGGCTTTGTAAGCATTTGTATCATGATTGGTAAAGATCCGTCGAGGAATTCAC
TCCTCAGGTGCAGGCTGCCTATCAGAAGGTGGTGGCTGGTGTGGCCAATGCCCTGGCTCACAAATACCAC
TGAGATCTTTTTCCCTCTGCCAAAAATTATGGGGACATCATGAAGCCCCTTGAGCATCTGACTTCTGGCT
AATAAAGGAAATTTATTTTCATTGCAATAGTGTGTTGGAATTTTTTGTGTCTCTCACTCGGAAGGACATA
TGGGAGGGCAAATCATTTAAAACATCAGAATGAGTATTTGGTTTAGAGTTTGGCAACATATGCCCATATG
CTGGCTGCCATGAACAAAGGTTGGCTATAAAGAGGTCATCAGTATATGAAACAGCCCCCTGCTGTCCATT
CCTTATTCCATAGAAAAGCCTTGACTTGAGGTTAGATTTTTTTTATATTTTGTTTTGTGTTATTTTTTTC
TTTAACATCCCTAAAATTTTCCTTACATGTTTTACTAGCCAGATTTTTCCTCCTCTCCTGACTACTCCCA
GTCATAGCTGTCCCTCTTCTCTTATGGAGATCCCTCGACGGATCGGCCGCAATTCGTAATCATGTCATAG
CTGTTTCCTGTGTGAAATTGTTATCCGCTCACAATTCCACACAACATACGAGCCGGAAGCATAAAGTGTA
AAGCCTGGGGTGCCTAATGAGTGAGCTAACTCACATTAATTGCGTTGCGCTCACTGCCCGCTTTCCAGTC
GGGAAACCTGTCGTGCCAGCTGCATTAATGAATCGGCCAACGCGCGGGGAGAGGCGGTTTGCGTATTGGG
CGCTCTTCCGCTTCCTCGCTCACTGACTCGCTGCGCTCGGTCGTTCGGCTGCGGCGAGCGGTATCAGCTC
ACTCAAAGGCGGTAATACGGTTATCCACAGAATCAGGGGATAACGCAGGAAAGAACATGTGAGCAAAAGG
CCAGCAAAAGGCCAGGAACCGTAAAAAGGCCGCGTTGCTGGCGTTTTTCCATAGGCTCCGCCCCCCTGAC
GAGCATCACAAAAATCGACGCTCAAGTCAGAGGTGGCGAAACCCGACAGGACTATAAAGATACCAGGCGT
TTCCCCCTGGAAGCTCCCTCGTGCGCTCTCCTGTTCCGACCCTGCCGCTTACCGGATACCTGTCCGCCTT
TCTCCCTTCGGGAAGCGTGGCGCTTTCTCATAGCTCACGCTGTAGGTATCTCAGTTCGGTGTAGGTCGTT
CGCTCCAAGCTGGGCTGTGTGCACGAACCCCCCGTTCAGCCCGACCGCTGCGCCTTATCCGGTAACTATC
GTCTTGAGTCCAACCCGGTAAGACACGACTTATCGCCACTGGCAGCAGCCACTGGTAACAGGATTAGCAG
AGCGAGGTATGTAGGCGGTGCTACAGAGTTCTTGAAGTGGTGGCCTAACTACGGCTACACTAGAAGAACA
GTATTTGGTATCTGCGCTCTGCTGAAGCCAGTTACCTTCGGAAAAAGAGTTGGTAGCTCTTGATCCGGCA
AACAAACCACCGCTGGTAGCGGTGGTTTTTTTGTTTGCAAGCAGCAGATTACGCGCAGAAAAAAAGGATC
TCAAGAAGATCCTTTGATCTTTTCTACGGGGTCTGACGCTCAGTGGAACGAAAACTCACGTTAAGGGATT
TTGGTCATGAGATTATCAAAAAGGATCTTCACCTAGATCCTTTTAAATTAAAAATGAAGTTTTAAATCAA
TCTAAAGTATATATGAGTAAACTTGGTCTGACAGTTACCAATGCTTAATCAGTGAGGCACCTATCTCAGC
GATCTGTCTATTTCGTTCATCCATAGTTGCCTGACTCCCCGTCGTGTAGATAACTACGATACGGGAGGGC
TTACCATCTGGCCCCAGTGCTGCAATGATACCGCGAGACCCACGCTCACCGGCTCCAGATTTATCAGCAA
TAAACCAGCCAGCCGGAAGGGCCGAGCGCAGAAGTGGTCCTGCAACTTTATCCGCCTCCATCCAGTCTAT
TAATTGTTGCCGGGAAGCTAGAGTAAGTAGTTCGCCAGTTAATAGTTTGCGCAACGTTGTTGCCATTGCT
ACAGGCATCGTGGTGTCACGCTCGTCGTTTGGTATGGCTTCATTCAGCTCCGGTTCCCAACGATCAAGGC
GAGTTACATGATCCCCCATGTTGTGCAAAAAAGCGGTTAGCTCCTTCGGTCCTCCGATCGTTGTCAGAAG
TAAGTTGGCCGCAGTGTTATCACTCATGGTTATGGCAGCACTGCATAATTCTCTTACTGTCATGCCATCC
GTAAGATGCTTTTCTGTGACTGGTGAGTACTCAACCAAGTCATTCTGAGAATAGTGTATGCGGCGACCGA
GTTGCTCTTGCCCGGCGTCAATACGGGATAATACCGCGCCACATAGCAGAACTTTAAAAGTGCTCATCAT
TGGAAAACGTTCTTCGGGGCGAAAACTCTCAAGGATCTTACCGCTGTTGAGATCCAGTTCGATGTAACCC
ACTCGTGCACCCAACTGATCTTCAGCATCTTTTACTTTCACCAGCGTTTCTGGGTGAGCAAAAACAGGAA
GGCAAAATGCCGCAAAAAAGGGAATAAGGGCGACACGGAAATGTTGAATACTCATACTCTTCCTTTTTCA
ATATTATTGAAGCATTTATCAGGGTTATTGTCTCATGAGCGGATACATATTTGAATGTATTTAGAAAAAT
AAACAAATAGGGGTTCCGCGCACATTTCCCCGAAAAGTGCCACCTGACGTCTAAGAAACCATTATTATCA
TGACATTAACCTATAAAAATAGGCGTATCACGAGGCCCTTTCGTCTCGCGCGTTTCGGTGATGACGGTGA
AAACCTCTGACACATGCAGCTCCCGGAGACGGTCACAGCTTGTCTGTAAGCGGATGCCGGGAGCAGACAA
GCCCGTCAGGGCGCGTCAGCGGGTGTTGGCGGGTGTCGGGGCTGGCTTAACTATGCGGCATCAGAGCAGA
TTGTACTGAGAGTGCACCATATGCGGTGTGAAATACCGCACAGATGCGTAAGGAGAAAATACCGCATCAG
GCGCCATTCGCCATTCAGGCTGCGCAACTGTTGGGAAGGGCGATCGGTGCGGGCCTCTTCGCTATTACGC
CAGCTGGCGAAAGGGGGATGTGCTGCAAGGCGATTAAGTTGGGTAACGCCAGGGTTTTCCCAGTCACGAC
GTTGTAAAACGACGGCCAGTGCCAAGCTTCACGCTGCCGCAAGCACTCAGGGCGCAAGGGCTGCTAAAGG
AAGCGGAACACGTAGAAAGCCAGTCCGCAGAAACGGTGCTGACCCCGGATGAATGTCAGCTACTGGGCTA
TCTGGACAAGGGAAAACGCAAGCGCAAAGAGAAAGCAGGTAGCTTGCAGTGGGCTTACATGGCGATAGCT
AGACTGGGCGGTTTTATGGACAGCAAGCGAACCGGAATTGCCAGCTGGGGCGCCCTCTGGTAAGGTTGGG
AAGCCCTGCAAAGTAAACTGGATGGCTTTCTTGCCGCCAAGGATCTGATGGCGCAGGGGATCAAGATCCT
GCTTCATCCCCGTGGCCCGTTGCTCGCGTTTGCTGGCGGTGTCCCCGGAAGAAATATATTTGCATGTCTT
TAGTTCTATGATGACACAAACCCCGCCCAGCGTCTTGTCATTGGCGAATTCGAACACGCAGATGCAGTCG
GGGCGGCGCGGTCCCAGGTCCACTTCGCATATTAAGGTGACGCGTGTGGCCTCGAACACCGAGCGACCCT
GCAGCGACCCGCTTAACAGCGTCAACAGCGTGCCGCAGATCTGATCAAGAGACAGGATGAGGATCGTTTC
GCATGATTGAACAAGATGGATTGCACGCAGGTTCTCCGGCCGCTTGGGTGGAGAGGCTATTCGGCTATGA
CTGGGCACAACAGACAATCGGCTGCTCTGATGCCGCCGTGTTCCGGCTGTCAGCGCAGGGGCGCCCGGTT
CTTTTTGTCAAGACCGACCTGTCCGGTGCCCTGAATGAACTGCAGGACGAGGCAGCGCGGCTATCGTGGC
TGGCCACGACGGGCGTTCCTTGCGCAGCTGTGCTCGACGTTGTCACTGAAGCGGGAAGGGACTGGCTGCT
ATTGGGCGAAGTGCCGGGGCAGGATCTCCTGTCATCTCACCTTGCTCCTGCCGAGAAAGTATCCATCATG
GCTGATGCAATGCGGCGGCTGCATACGCTTGATCCGGCTACCTGCCCATTCGACCACCAAGCGAAACATC
GCATCGAGCGAGCACGTACTCGGATGGAAGCCGGTCTTGTCGATCAGGATGATCTGGACGAAGAGCATCA
GGGGCTCGCGCCAGCCGAACTGTTCGCCAGGCTCAAGGCGCGCATGCCCGACGGCGAGGATCTCGTCGTG
ACCCATGGCGATGCCTGCTTGCCGAATATCATGGTGGAAAATGGCCGCTTTTCTGGATTCATCGACTGTG
GCCGGCTGGGTGTGGCGGACCGCTATCAGGACATAGCGTTGGCTACCCGTGATATTGCTGAAGAGCTTGG
CGGCGAATGGGCTGACCGCTTCCTCGTGCTTTACGGTATCGCCGCTCCCGATTCGCAGCGCATCGCCTTC
TATCGCCTTCTTGACGAGTTCTTCTGAGCGGGACTCTGGGGTTCGAAATGACCGACCAAGCGACGCCCAA
CCTGCCATCACGAGATTTCGATTCCACCGCCGCCTTCTATGAAAGGTTGGGCTTCGGAATCGTTTTCCGG
GACGCCGGCTGGATGATCCTCCAGCGCGGGGATCTCATGCTGGAGTTCTTCGCCCACCCCGGGAGATGGG
GGAGGCTAACTGAAACACGGAAGGAGACAATACCGGAAGGAACCCGCGCTATGACGGCAATAAAAAGACA
GAATAAAACGCACGGTGTTGGGTCGTTTGTTCATAAACGCGGGGTTCGGTCCCAGGGCTGGCACTCTGTC
GATACCCCACCGAGACCCCATTGGGGCCAATACGCCCGCGTTTCTTCCTTTTCCCCACCCCACCCCCCAA
GTTCGGGTGAAGGCCCAGGGCTCGCAGCCAACGTCGGGGCGGCAAGCCCTGCCATAGCCACGGGCCCCGT
GGGTTAGGGACGGCGGATCGCGGCCCTCTAGAGAGCTTGGCCCATTGCATACGTTGTATCCATATCATAA
TATGTACATTTATATTGGCTCATGTCCAACATTACCGCCATGTTGACATTGATTATTGACTAGTTATTAA
TAGTAATCAATTACGGGGTCATTAGTTCATAGCCCATATATGGAGTTCCGCGTTACATAACTTACGGTAA
ATGGCCCGCCTGGCTGACCGCCCAACGACCCCCGCCCATTGACGTCAATAATGACGTATGTTCCCATAGT
AACGCCAATAGGGACTTTCCATTGACGTCAATGGGTGGAGTATTTACGGTAAACTGCCCACTTGGCAGTA
CATCAAGTGTATCATATGCCAAGTACGCCCCCTATTGACGTCAATGACGGTAAATGGCCCGCCTGGCATT
ATGCCCAGTACATGACCTTATGGGACTTTCCTACTTGGCAGTACATCTACGTATTAGTCATCGCTATTAC
CATGGTGATGCGGTTTTGGCAGTACATCAATGGGCGTGGATAGCGGTTTGACTCACGGGGATTTCCAAGT
CTCCACCCCATTGACGTCAATGGGAGTTTGTTTTGGCACCAAAATCAACGGGACTTTCCAAAATGTCGTA
ACAACTCCGCCCCATTGACGCAAATGGGCGGTAGGCGTGTACGGTGGGAGGTCTATATAAGCAGAGCTCG
TTTAGTGAACCGTCAGATCGCCTGGAGACGCCATCCACGCTGTTTTGACCTCCATAGAAGACACCGGGAC
CGATCCAGCCTCCGGTCGACCGATCCTGAGAACTTCAGGGTGAGTTTGGGGACCCTTGATTGTTCTTTCT
TTTTCGCTATTGTAAAATTCATGTTATATGGAGGGGGCAAAGTTTTCAGGGTGTTGTTTAGAATGGGAAG
ATGTCCCTTGTATCACCATGGACCCTCATGATAATTTTGTTTCTTTCACTTTCTACTCTGTTGACAACCA
TTGTCTCCTCTTATTTTCTTTTCATTTTCTGTAACTTTTTCGTTAAACTTTAGCTTGCATTTGTAACGAA
TTTTTAAATTCACTTTTGTTTATTTGTCAGATTGTAAGTACTTTCTCTAATCACTTTTTTTTCAAGGCAA
TCAGGGTATATTATATTGTACTTCAGCACAGTTTTAGAGAACAATTGTTATAATTAAATGATAAGGTAGA
ATATTTCTGCATATAAATTCTGGCTGGCGTGGAAATATTCTTATTGGTAGAAACAACTACACCCTGGTCA
TCATCCTGCCTTTCTCTTTATGGTTACAATGATATACACTGTTTGAGATGAGGATAAAATACTCTGAGTC
CAAACCGGGCCCCTCTGCTAACCATGTTCATGCCTTCTTCTCTTTCCTACAGCTCCTGGGCAACGTGCTG
GTTGTTGTGCTGTCTCATCATTTTGGCAAAGAATTCCTCGACGGATCTATG
